Addgene plasmid #84587: FoRC.PRm
Purpose: (Empty Backbone) Drosophila P-element transgenesis vector for cloning rescue transgenes. Cloning site is flanked by FRT sequences and contains constitutive RFP reporter.
Depositing lab: Francesca Pignoni. Depositing organization: SUNY Upstate Medical University. Publication: Mutant Analysis by Rescue Gene Excision: New tools for mosaic studies in Drosophila. Zhou Q, Neal SJ, Pignoni F. Genesis. 2016 Oct 3. doi: 10.1002/dvg.22984. PubMed 27696669.
Backbone
  Vector backbone: pCasper2
  Backbone size (bp): 7500
  Modifications to backbone: Two double FRT sites were inserted surrounding the multiple cloning site.
  Vector type: Insect Expression
Growth in bacteria
  Bacterial resistance: Ampicillin, 100 μg/mL
  Growth temperature: 37°C
  Growth strain: DH5alpha
  Copy number: High Copy
Gene/Insert
  Cloning method: Restriction Enzyme
  Sequencing primers: 5′ pCasper_F; 3′ pCasper_R
Terms and licenses: Academic/Nonprofit Terms; Industry Terms: Not Available to Industry
How to cite: FoRC.PRm was a gift from Francesca Pignoni (Addgene plasmid # 84587 ; http://n2t.net/addgene:84587 ; RRID:Addgene_84587)
