[The description below was written by a language model from this plasmid's Addgene catalogue record and pLannotate feature annotations shown in this document.]
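Description:
FoRC.PRm is an empty-backbone Drosophila transgenesis vector built on pCasper2, intended for cloning genomic or other rescue transgenes and inserting them into the fly genome by P-element-mediated germline transformation. In bacteria it is maintained as a high-copy plasmid through a ColE1/pUC-type origin and selected with ampicillin via the β-lactamase gene and its native promoter. Small remnants of pBR322 sequences (rop and bom fragments) are also annotated. The depositor's full sequence is about 12.1 kb, considerably larger than the roughly 7.5 kb listed for the parent backbone, which reflects the added reporter and recombination elements.

The transposable portion is bounded by the P element 5' and 3' ends, which transposase recognises to mobilise the intervening DNA into the genome. Within these ends lies the mini-white gene, a shortened white eye-colour marker used to identify transformant flies in a white mutant background. The annotation splits it into several fragments, and a few short white-like matches appear elsewhere in the plasmid. The cloning region is flanked on each side by a pair of FRT sites, four in total and all in the same orientation, so that FLP recombinase can excise whatever lies between them. That interval also carries a DsRed.T4 coding sequence, described in the record as a constitutive RFP reporter. The promoter driving it is not identified in the record or the feature table.

This design supports mosaic analysis by rescue gene excision. A mutant animal is rescued by the cloned transgene, and FLP expression then removes both the rescue gene and the RFP, so cells that have lost rescue and become mutant are marked by loss of red fluorescence.
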