Features (pLannotate 1.2.2; 17 found; start..end, strand, type, name):
    586..814     -  CDS            mini-white (fragment): Drosophila white gene eye color pigment; white; This is a modified version of the white gene lacking part of the first intron.
    820..1408    -  rep_origin     ori: high-copy-number ColE1/pMB1/pBR322/pUC origin of replication
   1579..2439    -  CDS            AmpR: β-lactamase; bla; confers resistance to ampicillin, carbenicillin, and related antibiotics
   2440..2544    -  promoter       AmpR promoter: bla
   2639..2674    +  CDS            rop (fragment): Rop protein, which maintains plasmids at low copy number; rop
   2776..2845    +  misc_feature   bom (fragment): basis of mobility region from pBR322
   2844..3346    -  gene           mini-white (fragment): white; This modified version of the white gene lacks part of the first intron.
   3346..3578    -  misc_feature   P element 3' end: P element 3' end
   3587..3609    -  misc_feature   MCS (fragment): pUC18/19 multiple cloning site
   3765..3812    +  protein_bind   FRT: FLP-mediated recombination occurs in the 8-bp core sequence TCTAGAAA (Turan and Bode, 2011). FLP recombinase from the Saccharomyces cerevisiae 2μ plasmid
   4060..4107    +  protein_bind   FRT: FLP-mediated recombination occurs in the 8-bp core sequence TCTAGAAA (Turan and Bode, 2011). FLP recombinase from the Saccharomyces cerevisiae 2μ plasmid
   6008..6682    +  CDS            DsRed.T4: DsRed.T4 is a basic (constitutively fluorescent) red fluorescent protein published in 2002, derived from Discosoma sp.. It is reported to be a rapidly-maturing tetramer.
   7530..7577    +  protein_bind   FRT: FLP-mediated recombination occurs in the 8-bp core sequence TCTAGAAA (Turan and Bode, 2011). FLP recombinase from the Saccharomyces cerevisiae 2μ plasmid
   7825..7872    +  protein_bind   FRT: FLP-mediated recombination occurs in the 8-bp core sequence TCTAGAAA (Turan and Bode, 2011). FLP recombinase from the Saccharomyces cerevisiae 2μ plasmid
   8037..11826   +  gene           mini-white (fragment): white; This modified version of the white gene lacks part of the first intron.
  11827..12112   +  gene           mini-white (fragment): white; This modified version of the white gene lacks part of the first intron.
  12123..585     -  misc_feature   P element 5' end (across the origin): No description available
>Addgene plasmid #84587 | FoRC.PRm | depositor full sequence | sequence record 168648 | FoRC.PRm sequence 12123 bps
CTGCTGCTCTAAACGACGCATTTCGTACTCCAAAGTACGAATTTTTTCCCTCAAGCTCTTATTTTCATTA
AACAATGAACAGGACCTAACGCACAGTCACGTTATTGTTTACATAAATGATTTTTTTTACTATTCAAACT
TACTCTGTTTGTGTACTCCCACTGGTATAGCCTTCTTTTATCTTTTCTGGTTCAGGCTCTATCACTTTAC
TAGGTACGGCATCTGCGTTGAGTCGCCTCCTTTTAAATGTCTGACCTTTTGCAGGTGCAGCCTTCCACTG
CGAATCTTTAAAGTGGGTATCACAAATTTGGGAGTTTTCACCAAGGCTGCACCCAAGGCTCTGCTCCCAC
AATTTTCTCTTAATAGCACACTTCGGCACGTGAATTAATTTTACTCCAGTCACAGCTTTGCAGCAAAATT
TGCAATATTTCATTTTTTTTTATTCCACGTAAGGGTTAATGTTTTCAAAAAAAAATTCGTCCGCACACAA
CCTTTCCTCTCAACAAGCAAACGTGCACTGAATTTAAGTGTATACTTCGGTAAGCTTCGGCTATCGACGG
GACCACCTTATGTTATTTCATCATGGGCCAGACCCACGTAGTCCAGCGGCAGATCGGCGGCGGAGAAGTT
AAGCGTCTCCAGGATGACCTTGCCCGAACTGGGGCACGTGGTGTTCGACGATGTGCAGCTAATTTCGCCC
GGCTCCACGTCCGCCCATTGGTTAATCAGCAGACCCTCGTTGGCGTAACGGAACCATGAGAGGTACGACA
ACCATTTGAGGTATACTGGCACCGAGCCCGAGTTCAAGAAGAAGGCGTTTTTCCATAGGCTCCGCCCCCC
TGACGAGCATCACAAAAATCGACGCTCAAGTCAGAGGTGGCGAAACCCGACAGGACTATAAAGATACCAG
GCGTTTCCCCCTGGAAGCTCCCTCGTGCGCTCTCCTGTTCCGACCCTGCCGCTTACCGGATACCTGTCCG
CCTTTCTCCCTTCGGGAAGCGTGGCGCTTTCTCAATGCTCACGCTGTAGGTATCTCAGTTCGGTGTAGGT
CGTTCGCTCCAAGCTGGGCTGTGTGCACGAACCCCCCGTTCAGCCCGACCGCTGCGCCTTATCCGGTAAC
TATCGTCTTGAGTCCAACCCGGTAAGACACGACTTATCGCCACTGGCAGCAGCCACTGGTAACAGGATTA
GCAGAGCGAGGTATGTAGGCGGTGCTACAGAGTTCTTGAAGTGGTGGCCTAACTACGGCTACACTAGAAG
GACAGTATTTGGTATCTGCGCTCTGCTGAAGCCAGTTACCTTCGGAAAAAGAGTTGGTAGCTCTTGATCC
GGCAAACAAACCACCGCTGGTAGCGGTGGTTTTTTTGTTTGCAAGCAGCAGATTACGCGCAGAAAAAAAG
GATCTCAAGAAGATCCTTTGATCTTTTCTACGGGGTCTGACGCTCAGTGGAACGAAAACTCACGTTAAGG
GATTTTGGTCATGAGATTATCAAAAAGGATCTTCACCTAGATCCTTTTAAATTAAAAATGAAGTTTTAAA
TCAATCTAAAGTATATATGAGTAAACTTGGTCTGACAGTTACCAATGCTTAATCAGTGAGGCACCTATCT
CAGCGATCTGTCTATTTCGTTCATCCATAGTTGCCTGACTCCCCGTCGTGTAGATAACTACGATACGGGA
GGGCTTACCATCTGGCCCCAGTGCTGCAATGATACCGCGAGACCCACGCTCACCGGCTCCAGATTTATCA
GCAATAAACCAGCCAGCCGGAAGGGCCGAGCGCAGAAGTGGTCCTGCAACTTTATCCGCCTCCATCCAGT
CTATTAATTGTTGCCGGGAAGCTAGAGTAAGTAGTTCGCCAGTTAATAGTTTGCGCAACGTTGTTGCCAT
TGCTACAGGCATCGTGGTGTCACGCTCGTCGTTTGGTATGGCTTCATTCAGCTCCGGTTCCCAACGATCA
AGGCGAGTTACATGATCCCCCATGTTGTGCAAAAAAGCGGTTAGCTCCTTCGGTCCTCCGATCGTTGTCA
GAAGTAAGTTGGCCGCAGTGTTATCACTCATGGTTATGGCAGCACTGCATAATTCTCTTACTGTCATGCC
ATCCGTAAGATGCTTTTCTGTGACTGGTGAGTACTCAACCAAGTCATTCTGAGAATAGTGTATGCGGCGA
CCGAGTTGCTCTTGCCCGGCGTCAATACGGGATAATACCGCGCCACATAGCAGAACTTTAAAAGTGCTCA
TCATTGGAAAACGTTCTTCGGGGCGAAAACTCTCAAGGATCTTACCGCTGTTGAGATCCAGTTCGATGTA
ACCCACTCGTGCACCCAACTGATCTTCAGCATCTTTTACTTTCACCAGCGTTTCTGGGTGAGCAAAAACA
GGAAGGCAAAATGCCGCAAAAAAGGGAATAAGGGCGACACGGAAATGTTGAATACTCATACTCTTCCTTT
TTCAATATTATTGAAGCATTTATCAGGGTTATTGTCTCATGAGCGGATACATATTTGAATGTATTTAGAA
AAATAAACAAATAGGGGTTCCGCGCACATTTCCCCGAAAAGTGCCACCTGACGTCTAAGAAACCATTATT
ATCATGACATTAACCTATAAAAATAGGCGTATCACGAGGCCCTTTCGTCTCGCGCGTTTCGGTGATGACG
GTGAAAACCTCTGACACATGCAGCTCCCGGAGACGGTCACAGCTTGTCTGTAAGCGGATGCCGGGAGCAG
ACAAGCCCGTCAGGGCGCGTCAGCGGGTGTTGGCGGGTGTCGGGGCTGGCTTAACTATGCGGCATCAGAG
CAGATTGTACTGAGAGTGCACCATATGCGGTGTGAAATACCGCACCGAATCGCGCGGAACTAACGACAGT
CGCTCCAAGGTCGTCGAACAAAAGGTGAATGTGTTGCGGAGAGCGGGTGGGAGACAGCGAAAGAGCAACT
ACGAAACGTGGTGTGGTGGAGGTGAATTATGAAGAGGGCGCGCGATTTGAAAAGTATGTATATAAAAAAT
ATATCCCGGTGTTTTATGTAGCGATAAACGAGTTTTTGATGTAAGGTATGCAGGTGTGTAAGTCTTTTGG
TTAGAAGACAAATCCAAAGTCTACTTGTGGGGATGTTCGAAGGGGAAATACTTGTATTCTATAGGTCATA
TCTTGTTTTTATTGGCACAAATATAATTACATTAGCTTTTTGAGGGGGCAATAAACAGTAAACACGATGG
TAATAATGGTAAAAAAAAAAACAAGCAGTTATTTCGGATATATGTCGGCTACTCCTTGCGTCGGGCCCGA
AGTCTTAGAGCCAGATATGCGAGCACCCGGAAGCTCACGATGAGAATGGCCAGACCATGATGAAATAACA
TAAGGTGGTCCCGTCGGCAAGAGACATCCACTTAACGTATGCTTGCAATAAGTGCGAGTGAAAGGAATAG
TATTCTGAGTGTCGTATTGAGTCTGAGTGAGACAGCGATATGATTGTTGATTAACCCTTAGCATGTCCGT
GGGGTTTGAATTAACTCATAATATTAATTAGACGAAATTATTTTTAAAGTTTTATTTTTAATAATTTGCG
AGTACGCAAAGCTTGGCTGCAGGTCGACTCTAGAGGATCTGGTCTAGAGCCCGGGCGAATTCACGCACTA
TGCCGTTCTTCTCATGTATATATATATACAGGCAACACGCAGATATAGGTGCGACGTGAACAGTGAGCTG
TATGTGCGCAGCTCGCGTTGCATTTTCGGAAGCGCTCGTTTTCGGAAACGCTTTGAAGTTCCTATTCCGA
AGTTCCTATTCTCTAGAAAGTATAGGAACTTCAGAGCGCTTTTGAAAACCAAAAGCGCTCTGAAGACGCA
CTTTCAAAAAACCAAAAACGCACCGGACTGTAACGAGCTACTAAAATATTGCGAATACCGCTTCCACAAA
CGAATTCACGCACTATGCCGTTCTTCTCATGTATATATATATACAGGCAACACGCAGATATAGGTGCGAC
GTGAACAGTGAGCTGTATGTGCGCAGCTCGCGTTGCATTTTCGGAAGCGCTCGTTTTCGGAAACGCTTTG
AAGTTCCTATTCCGAAGTTCCTATTCTCTAGAAAGTATAGGAACTTCAGAGCGCTTTTGAAAACCAAAAG
CGCTCTGAAGACGCACTTTCAAAAAACCAAAAACGCACCGGACTGTAACGAGCTACTAAAATATTGCGAA
TACCGCTTCCACAAACGAATTCGCCGGCGCGCCGGTACCCCACTGTCCAAAATCGAAAATCGCCGAACCG
TAGTGTGACCGTGCGGGGCTCTGCGAAAATAAACTTTTTTAGGTATATGGCCACACACGGGGAAAGCACA
GTGGATTATATGTTTTAATATTATAATATGCAGGTTTTCATTACTTATCCAGATGTAAGCCCACTTAAAG
CGATTTAACAATTATTTGCCGAAAGAGTATAAACAAATTTCACTTAAAAATGGATTAAGAAAAGCTTGTG
TAAGATTATGCGCAGCGTTGCCAGATAGCTCCATTTAAAACACTTCAAAAACAATAAGTTTTGAAAATAT
ATACATAAATAGCAGTCGTTGCCGCAACGCTCAACACATCACACTTTTAAAACACCCTTTACCTACACAG
AATTACTTTTTAAATTTCCAGTCAAGCTGCGAGTTTCAAAATTATAGCCGGTAGAGAAGACAGTGCTATT
TCAAAAGCAAACTAACAAGGGTCTTAAATTCCAAAACACCAATCCTAACAAGCCTTGGACTTTTGTAAGT
TTAGATCAAAGGTGGCATTGCATTCAATGTCATGGTAAGAAGTAGGTCGTCTAGGTAGAAATCCTCATTC
AGCCGGTCAAGTCAGTACGAGAAAGGTCTCAATTTGAAATTGTCTTAAAAATATTTTATTGTTTTGTACT
GTGGTGAGTTTAAACGAAAAACACAAAAAAAAAGTGATACACAGAAATCATAAAAAATTTTAATACAAGG
TATTCGTACGTATCAAAAACATTTCGGCACAATTTTTTTTCTCTGTACTAAAGTGTTACGAACACTACGG
TATTTTTTAGTGATTTTCAACGGACACCGAAGGTATATAAACAGCGTTCGCGAACGGTCGCCTTCAAAAC
CAATTGACATTTGCAGCAGCAAGTACAAGTAGAAAGTAAAGCGCAATCAGCGAAAAATTTATACTTAATT
GTTGGTGATTAAAGTACAATTAAAAGAACATTCTCGAAAGTCACAAGAAACGTAAGTTTTTAACTCGCTG
TTACCAATTAGTAATAAGAGCAACAAGACGTTGAGTAATTTCAAGAAAAACTGAATTTCAAGGTCTTTGT
TCGGCCATTTTTTTTTTATTCAACGCTCTACGTAATTACAAAATAAGAAATTGGCAGCCACGCATCTTGT
TTTCCCAATGAATTGGCATCAAAACGCAAACAAATCTATAAATAAAACTTGCGTGTTGATTTTCGCCAAG
ATTTATTGGCAAATTGTGAAATTCGCAGTGACGCATTTGAAAATTCGAGAAATCACGAACGCACTCGAGC
ATTTGTGTGCATGTTATTAGTTAGTTGTTTAGTTAATTGAAGTATTTTACCAACGAAATCCACTTATTTT
TAGCTGAAATAGAGTAGGTTGCTTAAACAAAGCCACGTCTGAAAATTTCTTATTGCTTGTAGTTGTGACG
TCACCATATACACACAAAATAATGTGTATGCATGCATTTCAGCTGTGTATATATACATGCACACACTCGC
AACACGAAAACGATGACGAAGCAACGGAACAAAGGTTTCTCAACTACCCTTTGTTCCCTGTTTCTTCGCT
TTCCTTTGTTCCAATATTCGTAGAGGGTTAATAGGGGTTTCTCAACAAAGTTGGCGTCGATAAATAAGTT
TCCCATTTTTATTCCCCAGCCAGGAAGTTAGTTTCAATAGTTTTGTAATTTCAACGAAACTCATTTGATT
TCGTACTAATTTTCCACATCTCTATTTTCTGCCCGCAGAATAATCCAAAGCGATCGCATGGCCTCCTCCG
AGGACGTCATCAAGGAGTTCATGCGCTTCAAGGTGCGCATGGAGGGCTCCGTGAACGGCCACGAGTTCGA
GATCGAGGGCGAGGGCGAGGGCCGCCCCTACGAGGGCACCCAGACCGCCAAGCTGAAGGTGACCAAGGGC
GGCCCCCTGCCCTTCGCCTGGGACATCCTGTCCCCCCAGTTCCAGTACGGCTCCAAGGTGTACGTGAAGC
ACCCCGCCGACATCCCCGACTACAAGAAGCTGTCCTTCCCCGAGGGCTTCAAGTGGGAGCGCGTGATGAA
CTTCGAGGACGGCGGCGTGGTGACCGTGACCCAGGACTCCTCCCTGCAGGACGGCTGCTTCATCTACAAG
GTGAAGTTCATCGGCGTGAACTTCCCCTCCGACGGCCCCGTAATGCAGAAGAAGACTATGGGCTGGGAGC
CCTCCACCGAGCGCCTGTACCCCCGCGACGGCGTGCTGAAGGGCGAGATCCACAAGGCCCTGAAGCTGAA
GGACGGCGGCCACTACCTGGTGGAGTTCAAGTCCATCTACATGGCCAAGAAGCCCGTGCAGCTGCCCGGC
TACTACTACGTGGACTCCAAGCTGGACATCACCTCCCACAACGAGGACTACACCATCGTGGAGCAGTACG
AGCGCGCCGAGGGCCGCCACCACCTGTTCCTGTACAAGAGCAGGCACAGAAGGCATCGCCAGCGCTCTAG
GAGCCGCAATCGCAGCCGAAGTCGCAGCAGTGAACGAAAACGCCGTCAACGGAGCCGAAGTCGCAGCAGT
GAACGAAGACGCTACTTGTACAGCGGCCGGCCGCGACTCTAGGCGATCGCGCGCCGGTCGCTACCATTAC
CAGTTGGTCTGGTGTCAAAAATAATAATAACCGGGCAGGGGGGATCGATCCCCCAGATCCGTACGATCCT
CTAGTAAAAAAAAAACAAAATTTTAGTGTGTATAATTAGGCTAAACAACTGGAGGATTCATTGCTCCCTT
TGAGTTTATACTTTTTGTAACAAGAACAGGCGCAACACTCGGGAGAATTTTGCATTTCATTTGTGAATAA
ACGAATACAATAAATACAAATACACGAAAAGAAGTCAGCTGTCGAGTTTTTGTTGGTTTTTTTTTCCCTT
TTTAGCTTCGAATCTGCAAATGTATTTGCATTTAAGTAAACCGGCTTTTGTTGGGTGTCGTTAACTTTCA
AGGGGTCTTATGTACTTATTCTGTTTTCCTTGTCCTTGAATTGGACTTGTGGAAAATTAAATGGTCAGCC
AATTGCTTAACCTTTGTCGACCTGCGGCCGCGGCCGGCCTAGGCCTTAATTAAGATCTGATCATATGTTT
AAACGTACGCGTGACGTCGGCGCGCCATTTAAATGAATTCCTGCAGGACGCACTATGCCGTTCTTCTCAT
GTATATATATATACAGGCAACACGCAGATATAGGTGCGACGTGAACAGTGAGCTGTATGTGCGCAGCTCG
CGTTGCATTTTCGGAAGCGCTCGTTTTCGGAAACGCTTTGAAGTTCCTATTCCGAAGTTCCTATTCTCTA
GAAAGTATAGGAACTTCAGAGCGCTTTTGAAAACCAAAAGCGCTCTGAAGACGCACTTTCAAAAAACCAA
AAACGCACCGGACTGTAACGAGCTACTAAAATATTGCGAATACCGCTTCCACAAACGAATTCACGCACTA
TGCCGTTCTTCTCATGTATATATATATACAGGCAACACGCAGATATAGGTGCGACGTGAACAGTGAGCTG
TATGTGCGCAGCTCGCGTTGCATTTTCGGAAGCGCTCGTTTTCGGAAACGCTTTGAAGTTCCTATTCCGA
AGTTCCTATTCTCTAGAAAGTATAGGAACTTCAGAGCGCTTTTGAAAACCAAAAGCGCTCTGAAGACGCA
CTTTCAAAAAACCAAAAACGCACCGGACTGTAACGAGCTACTAAAATATTGCGAATACCGCTTCCACAAA
CGAATTCGCTAGCTTAATCACTAGTGAATTCGCGGCCGCAGATCTGTTAACGAATTCTAGTATGTATGTA
AGTTAATAAAACCCTTTTTTGGAGAATGTAGATTTAAAAAAACATATTTTTTTTTTATTTTTTACTGCAC
TGGATATCATTGAACTTATCTGATCAGTTTTAAATTTACTTCGATCCAAGGGTATTTGAAGTACCAGGTT
CTTTCGATTACCTCTCACTCAAAATGACATTCCACTCAAAGTCAGCGCTGTTTGCCTCCTTCTCTGTCCA
CAGAAATATCGCCGTCTCTTTCGCCGCTGCGTCCGCTATCTCTTTCGCCACCGTTTGTAGCGTTACCTAG
CGTCAATGTCCGCCTTCAGTTGCACTTTGTCAGCGGTTTCGTGACGAAGCTCCAAGCGGTTTACGCCATC
AATTAAACACAAAGTGCTGTGCCAAAACTCCTCTCGCTTCTTATTTTTGTTTGTTTTTTGAGTGATTGGG
GTGGTGATTGGTTTTGGGTGGGTAAGCAGGGGAAAGTGTGAAAAATCCCGGCAATGGGCCAAGAGGATCA
GGAGCTATTAATTCGCGGAGGCAGCAAACACCCATCTGCCGAGCATCTGAACAATGTGAGTAGTACATGT
GCATACATCTTAAGTTCACTTGATCTATAGGAACTGCGATTGCAACATCAAATTGTCTGCGGCGTGAGAA
CTGCGACCCACAAAAATCCCAAACCGCAATCGCACAAACAAATAGTGACACGAAACAGATTATTCTGGTA
GCTGTGCTCGCTATATAAGACAATTTTTAAGATCATATCATGATCAAGACATCTAAAGGCATTCATTTTC
GACTACATTCTTTTTTACAAAAAATATAACAACCAGATATTTTAAGCTGATCCTAGATGCACAAAAAATA
AATAAAAGTATAAACCTACTTCGTAGGATACTTCGTTTTGTTCGGGGTTAGATGAGCATAACGCTTGTAG
TTGATATTTGAGATCCCCTATCATTGCAGGGTGACAGCGGACGCTTCGCAGAGCTGCATTAACCAGGGCT
TCGGGCAGGCCAAAAACTACGGCACGCTCCTGCCACCCAGTCCGCCGGAGGACTCCGGTTCAGGGAGCGG
CCAACTAGCCGAGAACCTCACCTATGCCTGGCACAATATGGACATCTTTGGGGCGGTCAATCAGCCGGGC
TCCGGATGGCGGCAGCTGGTCAACCGGACACGCGGACTATTCTGCAACGAGCGACACATACCGGCGCCCA
GGAAACATTTGCTCAAGAACGGTGAGTTTCTATTCGCAGTCGGCTGATCTGTGTGAAATCTTAATAAAGG
GTCCAATTACCAATTTGAAACTCAGTTTGCGGCGTGGCCTATCCGGGCGAACTTTTGGCCGTGATGGGCA
GTTCCGGTGCCGGAAAGACGACCCTGCTGAATGCCCTTGCCTTTCGATCGCCGCAGGGCATCCAAGTATC
GCCATCCGGGATGCGACTGCTCAATGGCCAACCTGTGGACGCCAAGGAGATGCAGGCCAGGTGCGCCTAT
GTCCAGCAGGATGACCTCTTTATCGGCTCCCTAACGGCCAGGGAACACCTGATTTTCCAGGCCATGGTGC
GGATGCCACGACATCTGACCTATCGGCAGCGAGTGGCCCGCGTGGATCAGGTGATCCAGGAGCTTTCGCT
CAGCAAATGTCAGCACACGATCATCGGTGTGCCCGGCAGGGTGAAAGGTCTGTCCGGCGGAGAAAGGAAG
CGTCTGGCATTCGCCTCCGAGGCACTAACCGATCCGCCGCTTCTGATCTGCGATGAGCCCACCTCCGGAC
TGGACTCATTTACCGCCCACAGCGTCGTCCAGGTGCTGAAGAAGCTGTCGCAGAAGGGCAAGACCGTCAT
CCTGACCATTCATCAGCCGTCTTCCGAGCTGTTTGAGCTCTTTGACAAGATCCTTCTGATGGCCGAGGGC
AGGGTAGCTTTCTTGGGCACTCCCAGCGAAGCCGTCGACTTCTTTTCCTAGTGAGTTCGATGTGTTTATT
AAGGGTATCTAGCATTACATTACATCTCAACTCCTATCCAGCGTGGGTGCCCAGTGTCCTACCAACTACA
ATCCGGCGGACTTTTACGTACAGGTGTTGGCCGTTGTGCCCGGACGGGAGATCGAGTCCCGTGATCGGAT
CGCCAAGATATGGCGACAATTTTGCTATTAGCAAAGTAGCCCGGGATATGGAGCAGTTGTTGGCCACCAA
AAATTTGGAGAAGCCACTGGAGCAGCCGGAGAATGGGTACACCTACAAGGCCACCTGGTTCATGCAGTTC
CGGGCGGTCCTGTGGCGATCCTGGCTGTCGGTGCTCAAGGAACCACTCCTCGTAAAAGTGCGACTTATTC
AGACAACGGTGAGTGGTTCCAGTGGAAACAAATGATATAACGCTTACAATTCTTGGAAACAAATTCGCTA
GATTTTAGTTAGAATTGCCTGATTCCACACCCTTCTTAGTTTTTTTCAATGAGATGTATAGTTTATAGTT
TTGCAGAAAATAAATAAATTTCATTTAACTCGCGAACATGTTGAAGATATGAATATTAATGAGATGCGAG
TAACATTTTAATTTGCAGATGGTTGCCATCTTGATTGGCCTCATCTTTTTGGGCCAACAACTCACGCAAG
TGGGCGTGATGAATATCAACGGAGCCATCTTCCTCTTCCTGACCAACATGACCTTTCAAAACGTCTTTGC
CACGATAAATGTAAGTCTTGTTTAGAATACATTTGCATATTAATAATTTACTAACTTTCTAATGAATCGA
TTCGATTTAGGTGTTCACCTCAGAGCTGCCAGTTTTTATGAGGGAGGCCCGAAGTCGACTTTATCGCTGT
GACACATACTTTCTGGGCAAAACGATTGCCGAATTACCGCTTTTTCTCACAGTGCCACTGGTCTTCACGG
CGATTGCCTATCCGATGATCGGACTGCGGGCCGGAGTGCTGCACTTCTTCAACTGCCTGGCGCTGGTCAC
TCTGGTGGCCAATGTGTCAACGTCCTTCGGATATCTAATATCCTGCGCCAGCTCCTCGACCTCGATGGCG
CTGTCTGTGGGTCCGCCGGTTATCATACCATTCCTGCTCTTTGGCGGCTTCTTCTTGAACTCGGGCTCGG
TGCCAGTATACCTCAAATGGTTGTCGTACCTCTCATGGTTCCGTTACGCCAACGAGGGTCTGCTGATTAA
CCAATGGGCGGACGTGGAGCCGGGCGAAATTAGCTGCACATCGTCGAACACCACGTGCCCCAGTTCGGGC
AAGGTCATCCTGGAGACGCTTAACTTCTCCGCCGCCGATCTGCCGCTGGACTACGTGGGTCTGGCCATTC
TCATCGTGAGCTTCCGGGTGCTCGCATATCTGGCTCTAAGACTTCGGGCCCGACGCAAGGAGTAGCCGAC
ATATATCCGAAATAACTGCTTGTTTTTTTTTTTACCATTATTACCATCGTGTTTACTGTTTATTGCCCCC
TCAAAAAGCTAATGTAATTATATTTGTGCCAATAAAAACAAGATATGACCTATAGAATACAAGTATTTCC
CCTTCGAACATCCCCACAAGTAGACTTTGGATTTGTCTTCTAACCAAAAGACTTACACACCTGCATACCT
TACATCAAAAACTCGTTTATCGCTACATAAAACACCGGGATATATTTTTTATATACATACTTTTCAAATC
GCGCGCCCTCTTCATAATTCACCTCCACCACACCACGTTTCGTAGTTGCTCTTTCGCTGTCTCCCACCCG
CTCTCCGCAACACATTCACCTTTTGTTCGACGACCTTGGAGCGACTGTCGTTAGTTCCGCGCGATTTTTG
TATGTACAATTTATTTGCTCCAATATATTTGTATATATTTCCCTCACAGCTATATTTATTCTAATTTAAT
ATTATGACTTTTTAAGGTAATTTTTTGTGACCTGTTCGGAGTGATTAGCGTTACAATTTGAACTGAAAGT
GACATCCAGTGTTTGTTCCTTGTGTAGATGCATCTCAAAAAAATGGTGGGCATAATAGTGTTGTTTATAT
ATATCAAAAATAACAACTATAATAATAAGAATACATTTAATTTAGAAAATGCTTGGATTTCACTGGAACT
AGAATTAATTCGG
