>Addgene plasmid #84587 | FoRC.PRm | addgene partial sequence | sequence record 165989 | pCasper-F 5'-gggttttattaacttacat-3'
ACAGATCTGCGGCCGCGAATTCACTAGTGATTAAGCTAGCGAATTCGTTTGTGGAAGCGGTATTCGCAAT
ATTTTAGTAGCTCGTTACAGTCCGGTGCGTTTTTGGTTTTTTGAAAGTGCGTCTTCAGAGCGCTTTTGGT
TTTCAAAAGCGCTCTGAAGTTCCTATACTTTCTAGAGAATAGGAACTTCGGAATAGGAACTTCAAAGCGT
TTCCGAAAACGAGCGCTTCCGAAAATGCAACGCGAGCTGCGCACATACAGCTCACTGTTCACGTCGCACC
TATATCTGCGTGTTGCCTGTATATATATATACATGAGAAGAACGGCATAGTGCGTGAATTCGTTTGTGGA
AGCGGTATTCGCAATATTTTAGTAGCTCGTTACAGTCCGGTGCGTTTTTGGTTTTTTGAAAGTGCGTCTT
CAGAGCGCTTTTGGTTTTCAAAAGCGCTCTGAAGTTCCTATACTTTCTAGAGAATAGGAACTTCGGAATA
GGAACTTCAAAGCGTTTCCGAAAACGAGCGCTTCCGAAAATGCAACGCGAGCTGCGCACATACAGCTCAC
TGTTCACGTCGCACCTATATCTGCGTGTTGCCTGTATATATATATACATGAGAAGAACGGCATAGTGCGT
CCTGCAGGAATTCATTTAAATGGCGCGCCGACGTCACGCGTACGTTTAAACATATGATCAGATCTTAATT
AAGGCCTAGGCCGGCCGCGGCCGCAGGTCGACAAAGGTTAAGCAATTGGCTGACCATTTAATTTTCCACA
AGTCCAATTCAAGGACAAGGAAAACAGAATAAGTACATAAGACCCCTTGAAAGTTAACGACACCCAACAA
AAGCCGGTTTACTTAAATGCAAATACATTTGCAGATTCGAAGCTAAAAAGGGAAAAA
