>Addgene plasmid #84587 | FoRC.PRm | addgene partial sequence | sequence record 165990 | DsRed1-N 5'-GTACTGGAACTGGGGGGACAG-3'
GGGGCCGCCCTTGGTCACCTTCAGCTTGGCGGTCTGGGTGCCCTCGTAGGGGCGGCCCTCGCCCTCGCCC
TCGATCTCGAACTCGTGGCCGTTCACGGAGCCCTCCATGCGCACCTTGAAGCGCATGAACTCCTTGATGA
CGTCCTCGGAGGAGGCCATGCGATCGCTTTGGATTATTCTGCGGGCAGAAAATAGAGATGTGGAAAATTA
GTACGAAATCAAATGAGTTTCGTTGAAATTACAAAACTATTGAAACTAACTTCCTGGCTGGGGAATAAAA
ATGGGAAACTTATTTATCGACGCCAACTTTGTTGAGAAACCCCTATTAACCCTCTACGAATATTGGAACA
AAGGAAAGCGAAGAAACAGGGAACAAAGGGTAGTTGAGAAACCTTTGTTCCGTTGCTTCGTCATCGTTTT
CGTGTTGCGAGTGTGTGCATGTATATATACACAGCTGAAATGCATGCATACACATTATTTTGTGTGTATA
TGGTGACGTCACAACTACAAGCAATAAGAAATTTTCAGACGTGGCTTTGTTTAAGCAACCTACTCTATTT
CAGCTAAAAATAAGTGGATTTCGTTGGTAAAATACTTCAATTAACTAAACAACTAACTAATAACATGCAC
ACAAATGCTCGAGTGCGTTCGTGATTTCTCGAATTTTCAAATGCGTCACTGCGAATTTCACAATTTGCCA
ATAAATCTTGGCGAAAATCAACACGCAAGTTTTATTTATAGATTTGTTTGCGTTTTGATGCCAATTCATT
GGGAAAACAAGATGCGTGGCTGCCAATTTCTTATTTTGTAATTACGTAGAGCGTTGAATAAAAAAAAAAT
GGCCGAACAAAGACCTTGAAATTCAGTTTTTCTTGAAATTACTCAACGTCTTGTTGCTCTTATTACTAAT
TGGTAACAGCGAGTTAAAAACTTACGTTTCTTGTGACTTTCGAGAATGTTCTTTTAATTGTACTTTAATC
ACCAACAATTAAGTATAAATTTTTCGCTGATTGCGCTTTACTTTCTACTTGTACTTGCTGCTGCAAATGT
C
