>Addgene plasmid #84587 | FoRC.PRm | addgene partial sequence | sequence record 165996 | Pry1 5'-ccttagcatgtccgtggggtttgaat-3'
ATATTAATTAGACGAAATTATTTTTAAAGTTTTATTTTTAATAATTTGCGAGTACGCAAAGCTTGGCTGC
AGGTCGACTCTAGAGGATCTGGTCTAGAGCCCGGGCGAATTCACGCACTATGCCGTTCTTCTCATGTATA
TATATATACAGGCAACACGCAGATATAGGTGCGACGTGAACAGTGAGCTGTATGTGCGCAGCTCGCGTTG
CATTTTCGGAAGCGCTCGTTTTCGGAAACGCTTTGAAGTTCCTATTCCGAAGTTCCTATTCTCTAGAAAG
TATAGGAACTTCAGAGCGCTTTTGAAAACCAAAAGCGCTCTGAAGACGCACTTTCAAAAAACCAAAAACG
CACCGGACTGTAACGAGCTACTAAAATATTGCGAATACCGCTTCCACAAACGAATTCACGCACTATGCCG
TTCTTCTCATGTATATATATATACAGGCAACACGCAGATATAGGTGCGACGTGAACAGTGAGCTGTATGT
GCGCAGCTCGCGTTGCATTTTCGGAAGCGCTCGTTTTCGGAAACGCTTTGAAGTTCCTATTCCGAAGTTC
CTATTCTCTAGAAAGTATAGGAACTTCAGAGCGCTTTTGAAAACCAAAAGCGCTCTGAAGACGCACTTTC
AAAAAACCAAAAACGCACCGGACTGTAACGAGCTACTAAAATATTGCGAATACCGCTTCCACAAACGAAT
TCGCCGGCGCGCCGGTACCCCACTGTCCAAAATCGAAAATCGCCGAACCGTAGTGTGACCGTGCGGGGCT
CTGCGAAAATAAACTTTTTTAGGTATATGGCCACACACGGGGAAAGCACAGTGGATTATATGTTTTAATA
TTATAATATGCAGGTTTTCATTACTTATCCAGATGTAAGCCCACTTAAAGCGATTTAACAATTATTTGCC
GAAAGAGTATAAACAAATTTCACTTAAAAATGGATTAAGAAAAGCTTGTGTAAGATTATGCGCAGCGTTG
CCAGATAGCTCCATTTAAAACACTTCAAAAACAATAAGTTTTGAAAATATATACATAAATAGCAGTCGTT
GCCGCAACG
